Addgene plasmid #205328: pBad33_ISBth16_reRNA
Purpose: Bacterial expression of ISBth16 TnpB and its reRNA
Depositing lab: Haoyi Wang. Depositing organization: Institute of Zoology, Chinese Academy of Sciences. Publication: Evolutionary mining and functional characterization of TnpB nucleases identify efficient miniature genome editors. Xiang G, Li Y, Sun J, Huo Y, Cao S, Cao Y, Guo Y, Yang L, Cai Y, Zhang YE, Wang H. Nat Biotechnol. 2023 Jun 29. doi: 10.1038/s41587-023-01857-x. PubMed 37386294.
Backbone
  Vector backbone: pBAD
  Vector type: Bacterial Expression
Growth in bacteria
  Bacterial resistance: Chloramphenicol, 25 μg/mL
  Growth temperature: 37°C
  Growth strain: DH5alpha
  Copy number: Low Copy
Gene/Insert
  Gene/Insert name: ISBth16 TnpB
  Species: Other
  Cloning method: Unknown
Terms and licenses: Academic/Nonprofit Terms; Industry Terms: Not Available to Industry
How to cite: pBad33_ISBth16_reRNA was a gift from Haoyi Wang (Addgene plasmid # 205328 ; http://n2t.net/addgene:205328 ; RRID:Addgene_205328)
