[The description below was written by a language model from this plasmid's Addgene catalogue record and pLannotate feature annotations shown in this document.]
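Description:
pBad33_ISBth16_reRNA is a 5.5 kb bacterial expression plasmid built on a pBAD33-type backbone and designed to co-express the ISBth16 TnpB nuclease together with its guide RNA (reRNA) in E. coli. It replicates from the p15A origin, consistent with its listing as low copy and allowing it to coexist with ColE1-type plasmids. It is selected with chloramphenicol through the cat gene and its native promoter. The annotation also picks up backbone remnants typical of pACYC184/pBAD33 lineage vectors: fragments of β-lactamase, the tetracycline resistance gene and its promoter, IS1, an M13 origin, and short ColE1-like and RSF-like origin matches. These are partial and should not be taken as functional markers or origins.

The feature table does not annotate the TnpB coding sequence or the reRNA themselves, nor does it show an araC/araBAD promoter module despite the pBAD name. Instead, two copies of the strong constitutive synthetic promoter J23119 are detected. One is at the start of the record, followed by an unannotated stretch of about 1.1 kb that could plausibly hold the compact TnpB open reading frame. The second, a fragment, lies upstream of a further unannotated region of a few hundred bases that may correspond to the reRNA. This assignment is an inference from the layout rather than something the record states. The cassette ends at the rrnB 5S/T1/T2 terminator region. TnpB proteins are small, transposon-associated RNA-guided nucleases related to Cas12. The plasmid comes from a study that mined and characterized TnpB systems as miniature genome editors, and it would be suited to testing RNA-guided DNA targeting in bacteria, for example alongside a compatible target plasmid.
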