Features (pLannotate 1.2.2; 17 found; start..end, strand, type, name):
     10..43      +  promoter       J23119 promoter: bacterial promoter (Registry of Standard Biological Parts BBa J23119)
   1203..1232    +  promoter       J23119(SpeI) promoter (fragment): bacterial promoter (Registry of Standard Biological Parts BBa J23119) modified to end with an SpeI site
   1594..1709    +  ncRNA          5S rRNA: Accession: RF00001 - 5S ribosomal RNA
   1713..1799    +  terminator     rrnB T1 terminator: Escherichia coli rrnB; transcription terminator T1 from the E. coli rrnB gene
   1891..1918    +  terminator     rrnB T2 terminator: transcription terminator T2 from the E. coli rrnB gene
   1937..2028    +  promoter       AmpR promoter: bla
   2029..2148    +  CDS            AmpR (fragment): β-lactamase; bla; confers resistance to ampicillin, carbenicillin, and related antibiotics
   2149..2443    +  CDS            bla(M) (fragment): β-lactamase lacking the signal sequence; bla(M); allows cytosolic expression of β-lactamase
   2486..2866    +  rep_origin     M13 ori (sequence partly withheld): M13 bacteriophage origin of replication; arrow indicates direction of (+) strand synthesis
   3052..3285    +  rep_origin     ori (fragment): high-copy-number ColE1/pMB1/pBR322/pUC origin of replication
   3500..4156    -  CDS            cat: CAT_ECOLX - Experimental evidence at protein level: Swiss-Prot protein existence level 1. This enzyme is an effector of chloramphenicol resistance in bacteria. From Escherichia coli. This protein is used as a marker in many commonly used cloning vectors, such as pACYC184.
   4157..4259    -  promoter       cat promoter: promoter of the E. coli cat gene encoding chloramphenicol acetyltransferase
   4380..4523    +  mobile_element IS1 (fragment): prokaryotic transposable element IS1
   4642..4697    -  rep_origin     RSF ori (fragment): Plasmids containing the RSF 1030 origin of replication can be propagated in E. coli cells that contain additional plasmids with compatible origins.
   4785..5330    -  rep_origin     p15A ori: Plasmids containing the medium-copy-number p15A origin of replication can be propagated in E. coli cells that contain a second plasmid with the ColE1 origin.
   5367..5487    -  CDS            TcR (fragment): tetracycline efflux protein; tet; confers resistance to tetracycline
   5497..8       +  promoter       tet promoter (fragment) (across the origin): E. coli promoter for tetracycline efflux protein gene
>Addgene plasmid #205328 | pBad33_ISBth16_reRNA | addgene full sequence | sequence record 411034 | Addgene NGS Result
TCATCGATCTGACAGCTAGCTCAGTCCTAGGTATAATGCTAGCCCCGGGAAAAGATCTAAAGAGGAGAAA
GAATTCATGACAAAGCAGAATAAAGCATATAAATTCCGTTTGTATCCAACAAAAGACCAAGCACATCTTA
TGCGTAAAACCTTCGGTTGTGTACGTTTCGTGTATAACAGAATGTTAGCTGAACGGAAAGAAGCGTATGA
AAAACATAAAGATGATAAGGATCAACTAAAGAAACAAAAGCTTCCCACTCCTGCAAAATACAAAGCAGAA
TTTGAGTGGTTAAAAGAAGTGGATTCATTAGCTTTGGCAAATGCTCAACTAAACTTGCAAACTGCCTATA
AAAATTTCTTTCGTGGTCAAAATGACTTCCCAACATTCAAAAGCAAAAAAGACAGAAAGTCTTATACAAC
GAATGTAGTGAACGGAAATATTATATTGCTTAACGGTCATATCAAATTGCCAAAACTGAAAATGGTACGT
ATCAAACAGCATAGAGAAATACCACAAGGCCATATAATCAAGTCATGTACGATTTCTATGACACCTACTG
GTAAATACTATGTGTCCATTTTGACTGAATACGAAAAAGAGATCGTACAAAAAGAAGTAGAAACAGTTGT
TGGATTAGACTTTGCGATGGATCAATTATACGTCAGTTCTGAGGATGAGAGAGCCAATTATCCTAAGTTC
TATCGTGAAATGTTAGACCGATTAGCAAAGGCTCAACGAGTATTATCAAGACGTACAAAAGGTTCAGGGC
GTTGGAATAAACAACGTATCCGTGTAGCTAAGCTGCATGAAAAAGTAGCAAACCAACGTAAGAACTTCCT
TCATCATAAGTCTAAAGAGTTAGCTACTCATTTTGATGTTGTAGCTATTGAAGATCTAAATATGAAAGGA
ATGTCGCAAGCACTTCATTTTGGAAAAAGTGTCGCTGACAATGGTTGGGGTATGTTCACTTCTTTTTTAG
CTTATAAACTACATGAACAAGGCAAACAACTTGTGAAAATAGACAAATGGTTTCCTTCCACAAAAACATG
TAGCAGTTGTGGAAATATGAAAAATATGTCATTGTCTGAGCGAGTCTATTCTTGTATATGCGGTGTAAAT
CTCGATAGAGATTATAACGCAGCTATCAATATCAAAAATGAAGCAATACGCCTATTGGCGTTAGTAGGAT
CCTGAGAGATCTTTGACAGCTAGCTCAGTCCTAGGTATAATAGTCTGAGCGAGTCTATTCTTGTATATGC
GGTGTAAATCTCGATAGAGATTATAACGCAGCTATCAATATCAAAAATGAAGCAATACGCCTATTGGCGT
TAGTATAGATAGCAATAAAATAACCCTTGGAACAAGGGAGTTAGCTCGGCTGTCTTAGGACGAATTCGTT
AGCTACCAAAAGTAACGACTAACCGAGAAGCCCCCACTTCAAACAGTCCGTTAGGACGTTAAGTGGCGGG
TAGTTCACGCTCGGAGATCATCATTGCGTTTTTTAAGCTTGGCTGTTTTGGCGGATGAGAGAAGATTTTC
AGCCTGATACAGATTAAATCAGAACGCAGAAGCGGTCTGATAAAACAGAATTTGCCTGGCGGCAGTAGCG
CGGTGGTCCCACCTGACCCCATGCCGAACTCAGAAGTGAAACGCCGTAGCGCCGATGGTAGTGTGGGGTC
TCCCCATGCGAGAGTAGGGAACTGCCAGGCATCAAATAAAACGAAAGGCTCAGTCGAAAGACTGGGCCTT
TCGTTTTATCTGTTGTTTGTCGGTGAACGCTCTCCTGAGTAGGACAAATCCGCCGGGAGCGGATTTGAAC
GTTGCGAAGCAACGGCCCGGAGGGTGGCGGGCAGGACGCCCGCCATAAACTGCCAGGCATCAAATTAAGC
AGAAGGCCATCCTGACGGATGGCCTTTTTGCGTTTCTACAAACTCTTTTGTTTATTTTTCTAAATACATT
CAAATATGTATCCGCTCATGAGACAATAACCCTGATAAATGCTTCAATAATATTGAAAAAGGAAGAGTAT
GAGTATTCAACATTTCCGTGTCGCCCTTATTCCCTTTTTTGCGGCATTTTGCCTTCCTGTTTTTGCTCAC
CCAGAAACGCTGGTGAAAGTAAAAGATGCTGAAGATCAGTTGGGTGCAGCAAACTATTAACTGGCGAACT
ACTTACTCTAGCTTCCCGGCAACAATTAATAGACTGGATGGAGGCGGATAAAGTTGCAGGACCACTTCTG
CGCTCGGCCCTTCCGGCTGGCTGGTTTATTGCTGATAAATCTGGAGCCGGTGAGCGTGGGTCTCGCGGTA
TCATTGCAGCACTGGGGCCAGATGGTAAGCCCTCCCGTATCGTAGTTATCTACACGACGGGGAGTCAGGC
AACTATGGATGAACGAAATAGACAGATCGCTGAGATAGGTGCCTCACTGATTAAGCATTGGTAACTGTCA
GACCAAGTTTACTCATATATACTTTAGATTGATT
[125 nt withheld, positions 2485-2609]
C
[141 nt withheld, positions 2611-2751]
CCTTTGACGTTGGAGTCCACGTTCTTT
[37 nt withheld, positions 2779-2815]
ACCCTATCTCGGGCTATTCTTTTGATTTATAAGGGATTTTGCCGATTTCGGCCTATTGGTTAAAAAATGA
GCTGATTTAACAAAAATTTAACGCGAATTTTAACAAAATATTAACGTTTACAATTTAAAAGGATCTAGGT
GAAGATCCTTTTTGATAATCTCATGACCAAAATCCCTTAACGTGAGTTTTCGTTCCACTGAGCGTCAGAC
CCCGTAGAAAAGATCAAAGGATCTTCTTGAGATCCTTTTTTTCTGCGCGTAATCTGCTGCTTGCAAACAA
AAAAACCACCGCTACCAGCGGTGGTTTGTTTGCCGGATCAAGAGCTACCAACTCTTTTTCCGAAGGTAAC
TGGCTTCAGCAGAGCGCAGATACCAAATACTGTCCTTCTAGTGTAGCCGTAGTTAGGCCACCACTTCAAG
AACTCTGTAGCACCGCCTACATACCTCGCTCTGCTAATCCTGTTACCAGTCAGGCATTTGAGAAGCACAC
GGTCACACTGCTTCCGGTAGTCAATAAACCGGTAAACCAGCAATAGACATAAGCGGCTATTTAACGACCC
TGCCCTGAACCGACGACCGGGTCGAATTTGCTTTCGAATTTCTGCCATTCATCCGCTTATTATCACTTAT
TCAGGCGTAGCAACCAGGCGTTTAAGGGCACCAATAACTGCCTTAAAAAAATTACGCCCCGCCCTGCCAC
TCATCGCAGTACTGTTGTAATTCATTAAGCATTCTGCCGACATGGAAGCCATCACAAACGGCATGATGAA
CCTGAATCGCCAGCGGCATCAGCACCTTGTCGCCTTGCGTATAATATTTGCCCATGGTGAAAACGGGGGC
GAAGAAGTTGTCCATATTGGCCACGTTTAAATCAAAACTGGTGAAACTCACCCAGGGATTGGCTGAGACG
AAAAACATATTCTCAATAAACCCTTTAGGGAAATAGGCCAGGTTTTCACCGTAACACGCCACATCTTGCG
AATATATGTGTAGAAACTGCCGGAAATCGTCGTGGTATTCACTCCAGAGCGATGAAAACGTTTCAGTTTG
CTCATGGAAAACGGTGTAACAAGGGTGAACACTATCCCATATCACCAGCTCACCGTCTTTCATTGCCATA
CGGAACTCCGGATGAGCATTCATCAGGCGGGCAAGAATGTGAATAAAGGCCGGATAAAACTTGTGCTTAT
TTTTCTTTACGGTCTTTAAAAAGGCCGTAATATCCAGCTGAACGGTCTGGTTATAGGTACATTGAGCAAC
TGACTGAAATGCCTCAAAATGTTCTTTACGATGCCATTGGGATATATCAACGGTGGTATATCCAGTGATT
TTTTTCTCCATTTTAGCTTCCTTAGCTCCTGAAAATCTCGATAACTCAAAAAATACGCCCGGTAGTGATC
TTATTTCATTATGGTGAAAGTTGGAACCTCTTACGTGCCGATCAACGTCTCATTTTCGCCAAAAGTTGGC
CCAGGGCTTCCCGGTATCAACAGGGACACCAGGATTTATTTATTCTGCGAAGTGATCTTCCGTCACAGGT
ATTTATTCGGCGCAAAGTGCGTCGGGTGATGCTGCCAACTTACTGATTTAGTGTATGATGGTGTTTTTGA
GGTGCTCCAGTGGCTTCTGTTTCTATCAGCTGTCCCTCCTGTTCAGCTACTGACGGGGTGGTGCGTAACG
GCAAAAGCACCGCCGGACATCAGCGCTAGCGGAGTGTATACTGGCTTACTATGTTGGCACTGATGAGGGT
GTCAGTGAAGTGCTTCATGTGGCAGGAGAAAAAAGGCTGCACCGGTGCGTCAGCAGAATATGTGATACAG
GATATATTCCGCTTCCTCGCTCACTGACTCGCTACGCTCGGTCGTTCGACTGCGGCGAGCGGAAATGGCT
TACGAACGGGGCGGAGATTTCCTGGAAGATGCCAGGAAGATACTTAACAGGGAAGTGAGAGGGCCGCGGC
AAAGCCGTTTTTCCATAGGCTCCGCCCCCCTGACAAGCATCACGAAATCTGACGCTCAAATCAGTGGTGG
CGAAACCCGACAGGACTATAAAGATACCAGGCGTTTCCCCCTGGCGGCTCCCTCGTGCGCTCTCCTGTTC
CTGCCTTTCGGTTTACCGGTGTCATTCCGCTGTTATGGCCGCGTTTGTCTCATTCCACGCCTGACACTCA
GTTCCGGGTAGGCAGTTCGCTCCAAGCTGGACTGTATGCACGAACCCCCCGTTCAGTCCGACCGCTGCGC
CTTATCCGGTAACTATCGTCTTGAGTCCAACCCGGAAAGACATGCAAAAGCACCACTGGCAGCAGCCACT
GGTAATTGATTTAGAGGAGTTAGTCTTGAAGTCATGCGCCGGTTAAGGCTAAACTGAAAGGACAAGTTTT
GGTGACTGCGCTCCTCCAAGCCAGTTACCTCGGTTCAAAGAGTTGGTAGCTCAGAGAACCTTCGAAAAAC
CGCCCTGCAAGGCGGTTTTTTCGTTTTCAGAGCAAGAGATTACGCGCAGACCAAAACGATCTCAAGAAGA
TCATCTTATTAATCAGATAAAATATTTCTAGGCTCATGAGCCCGAAGTGGCGAGCCCGATCTTCCCCATC
GGTGATGTCGGCGATATAGGCGCCAGCAACCGCACCTGTGGCGCCGGTGATGCCGGCCACGATGCGTCCG
GCGTAGAGGATCTGCTCATGTTTGACAGCTTA
